>Addgene plasmid #58153 | mTFP1-mVenus-FRET-5 | addgene partial sequence | sequence record 116732 | CMV-F 5'-CGCAAATGGGCGGTAGGCGTG-3'
ACCGTCAGATCCGCTAGCGCTACCGGTCGCCACCATGGTGAGCAAGGGCGAGGAGACCACAATGGGCGTA
ATCAAGCCCGACATGAAGATCAAGCTGAAGATGGAGGGCAACGTGAATGGCCACGCCTTCGTGATCGAGG
GCGAGGGCGAGGGCAAGCCCTACGACGGCACCAACACCATCAACCTGGAGGTGAAGGAGGGAGCCCCCCT
GCCCTTCTCCTACGACATTCTGACCACCGCGTTCGCCTACGGCAACAGGGCCTTCACCAAGTACCCCGAC
GACATCCCCAACTACTTCAAGCAGTCCTTCCCCGAGGGCTACTCTTGGGAGCGCACCATGACCTTCGAGG
ACAAGGGCATCGTGAAGGTGAAGTCCGACATCTCCATGGAGGAGGACTCCTTCATCTACGAGATACACCT
CAAGGGCGAGAACTTCCCCCCCAACGGCCCCGTGATGCAGAAGAAGACCACCGGCTGGGACGCCTCCACC
GAGAGGATGTACGTGCGCGACGGCGTGCTGAAGGGCGACGTCAAGCACAAGCTGCTGCTGGAGGGCGGCG
GCCACCACCGCGTTGACTTCAAGACCATCTACAGGGCCAAGAAGGCGGTGAAGCTGCCCGACTATCACTT
TGTGGACCACCGCATCGAGATCCTGAACCACGACAAGGACTACAACAAGGTGACCGTTTACGAGAGCGCC
GTGGCCCGCAACTCCACCGACGGCATGGACGAGCTGTACAAGTCCGGACTCAGATCTGTGAGCAAGGGCG
AGGAGCTGTT
