>Addgene plasmid #58153 | mTFP1-mVenus-FRET-5 | addgene partial sequence | sequence record 116734 | hSMAD1-F2 5'-TGAGTTTGGACAAACCACAAC-3'
GCTTTATTTGTGAATTTGTGATGCTATTGCTTTATTTGTAACCATTATAAGCTGCAATAAACAAGTTAAC
AACAACAATTGCATTCATTTTATGTTTCAGGTTCAGGGGGAGGTGTGGGAGGTTTTTTAAAGCAAGTAAA
ACCTCTACAAATGTGGTATGGCTGATTATGATCAGTTATCTAGATCCGGTGGATCCCGGGCCCGCGGTAC
CGTCGACTGCAGAATTCCTTGTACAGCTCGTCCATGCCGAGAGTGATCCCGGCGGCGGTCACGAACTCCA
GCAGGACCATGTGATCGCGCTTCTCGTTGGGGTCTTTGCTCAGGGCGGACTGGTAGCTCAGGTAGTGGTT
GTCGGGCAGCAGCACGGGGCCGTCGCCGATGGGGGTGTTCTGCTGGTAGTGGTCGGCGAGCTGCACGCTG
CCGTCCTCGATGTTGTGGCGGATCTTGAAGTTCACCTTGATGCCGTTCTTCTGCTTGTCGGCCATGATAT
AGACGTTGTGGCTGTTGTAGTTGTACTCCAGCTTGTGCCCCAGGATGTTGCCGTCCTCCTTGAAGTCGAT
GCCCTTCAGCTCGATGCGGTTCACCAGGGTGTCGCCCTCGAACTTCACCTCGGCGCGGGTCTTGTAGTTG
CCGTCGTCCTTGAAGAAGATGGTGCGCTCCTGGACGTAGCCTTCGGGCATGGCGGACTTGAAGAAGTCGT
GCTGCTTCATGTGGTCGGGGTAGCGGGCGAAGCACTGCAGGCCGTAGCCGAAGGTGGTCACGAGGGTGGG
CCAGGGCACGGGCAGCTTGCCGGTGG
