[The description below was written by a language model from this plasmid's Addgene catalogue record.]
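Description:
mTFP1-mVenus-FRET-5 is a mammalian expression plasmid encoding a tandem fusion of two fluorescent proteins, the teal mTFP1 and the yellow mVenus, intended to serve as a cytosolic FRET construct. The repository lists it as an empty backbone with no separate gene insert: the payload is the fluorescent protein pair itself. In such a pairing, mTFP1 acts as the donor (recorded excitation/emission of 462/492 nm) and mVenus as the acceptor (515/528 nm), so that when the two are held close together in a single polypeptide, excitation of the donor produces sensitised emission from the acceptor. The "5" in the name probably refers to the linker joining the two proteins, but the record does not say so, nor does it describe the linker's length or composition.

The backbone is recorded as unknown, and the promoter driving expression, the polyadenylation signal and the origin of replication are not stated. The plasmid is maintained in E. coli at high copy number under kanamycin selection, and it carries a neomycin resistance marker that allows G418 selection of stably transfected mammalian cells. No feature table is available to confirm the arrangement of these elements.

According to the depositor's comments, the construct is a FRET indicator suitable for both live and fixed cells. A fixed donor-acceptor fusion of this kind is typically used as a positive control or calibration standard when setting up FRET imaging with the mTFP1/mVenus pair, for example to check filter sets, estimate FRET efficiency or benchmark biosensors built on the same fluorophores, though the record does not spell out a specific application.
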