Addgene plasmid #58153: mTFP1-mVenus-FRET-5
Purpose: (Empty Backbone) Localization: Cytosolic FRET, Excitation: 462 / 515, Emission: 492 / 528
Depositing lab: Michael Davidson.
Backbone
  Vector backbone: Unknown
  Vector type: Mammalian Expression
  Selectable markers: Neomycin (select with G418)
  Tag / fusion protein: mTFP1; mVenus
Growth in bacteria
  Bacterial resistance: Kanamycin, 50 μg/mL
  Growth temperature: 37°C
  Growth strain: DH5alpha
  Copy number: High Copy
Gene/Insert
  Gene/Insert name: None
  Tag / fusion protein: mTFP1; mVenus
Terms and licenses: Academic/Nonprofit Terms; Industry Terms: Not Available to Industry
Depositor comments: FRET Indicator - Live and Fixed Cells. Excitation = 462 / 515; Emission = 492 / 528
How to cite: mTFP1-mVenus-FRET-5 was a gift from Michael Davidson (Addgene plasmid # 58153)
